Addgene plasmid #240532: pCMV-MMLVgag-D3A-3L-dCas9-KOX1
Depositing lab: James Nuñez. Publication: Programmable epigenome editing by transient delivery of CRISPR epigenome editor ribonucleoproteins. Xu D, Besselink S, Ramadoss GN, Dierks PH, Lubin JP, Pattali RK, Brim JI, Christenson AE, Colias PJ, Ornelas IJ, Nguyen CD, Chasins SE, Conklin BR, Nunez JK. Nat Commun. 2025 Aug 26;16(1):7948. doi: 10.1038/s41467-025-63167-x. PubMed 40858609.
Backbone
  Vector backbone: pCDNA3-like
  Backbone size w/o insert (bp): 4761
  Total vector size (bp): 13704
  Vector type: Mammalian Expression
Growth in bacteria
  Bacterial resistance: Ampicillin, 100 μg/mL
  Growth temperature: 37°C
  Growth strain: DH5alpha
  Copy number: High Copy
Gene/Insert
  Gene/Insert name: MMLVgag-D3A-3L-dCas9-KOX1
  Species: Synthetic
  Insert size (bp): 8943
  Tag / fusion protein: FLAG, HA
Resource information
  A portion of this plasmid was derived from a plasmid made by: MMLVgag is from pCMV-MMLVgag-3xNES-ABE8e (Plasmid #181751), DNMT3A-3L-dCas9-KOX1 is from CRISPRoff-v2.1 (Plasmid #167981).
Terms and licenses: Academic/Nonprofit Terms; Industry Terms: Not Available to Industry
How to cite: pCMV-MMLVgag-D3A-3L-dCas9-KOX1 was a gift from James Nuñez (Addgene plasmid # 240532 ; http://n2t.net/addgene:240532 ; RRID:Addgene_240532)
