[The description below was written by a language model from this plasmid's Addgene catalogue record and pLannotate feature annotations shown in this document.]
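Description:
pCMV-MMLVgag-D3A-3L-dCas9-KOX1 is a mammalian expression plasmid of about 13.7 kb, built on a backbone the record calls pCDNA3-like. It is propagated in E. coli at high copy from a ColE1/pUC-type origin and selected with ampicillin through the β-lactamase gene. The backbone also carries an f1 phage origin and pBluescript-derived remnants (lacZα fragment, T7 promoter, lac promoter/operator). No mammalian selection marker is annotated.

The roughly 8.9 kb synthetic insert is a single fusion open reading frame. It is driven by the CMV immediate-early enhancer and promoter, followed by a rabbit β-globin intron that aids expression, and it ends at a rabbit β-globin polyadenylation signal. The fusion begins with Moloney murine leukemia virus gag, of which the annotation detects only a truncated segment. Gag is joined to the CRISPRoff epigenome editor, which comprises fragments of the de novo DNA methyltransferase Dnmt3a and its activating cofactor Dnmt3l, Streptococcus pyogenes Cas9 (catalytically dead according to the construct name), TagBFP, and the KRAB repression domain of ZNF10 (KOX1). FLAG and HA tags are catalogued but not annotated in the feature table. The record states that the gag portion came from a gag–base editor fusion plasmid and the editor portion from CRISPRoff-v2.1.

Fusing a cargo to gag is the standard way to load a protein into virus-like particles as they assemble in producer cells. This fits the associated publication on transient delivery of epigenome editor ribonucleoproteins. The construct therefore appears intended for packaging the editor for programmable DNA methylation and gene silencing without delivering editor-encoding DNA. The other components such particles would require, including the guide RNA, are not encoded on this plasmid.
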