Features (pLannotate 1.2.2; 21 found; start..end, strand, type, name):
    170..1030    -  CDS            AmpR: β-lactamase; bla; confers resistance to ampicillin, carbenicillin, and related antibiotics
   1031..1135    -  promoter       AmpR promoter: bla
   1188..1616    -  rep_origin     f1 ori (sequence partly withheld): f1 bacteriophage origin of replication; arrow indicates direction of (+) strand synthesis
   1621..1776    -  CDS            lacZα (fragment): LacZα fragment of β-galactosidase; lacZ fragment
   1784..1802    +  promoter       T7 promoter: promoter for bacteriophage T7 RNA polymerase
   1811..1840    +  misc_feature   MCS (fragment): pBluescript multiple cloning site
   1923..2302    +  enhancer       CMV enhancer: human cytomegalovirus immediate early enhancer
   2303..2506    +  promoter       CMV promoter: human cytomegalovirus (CMV) immediate early promoter
   2618..3190    +  intron         β-globin intron: intron from rabbit β-globin gene
   3288..3704    +  CDS            gag (truncated): truncated Moloney murine leukemia virus (MMLV) gag gene lacking the start codon
   5133..6035    +  CDS            Dnmt3a (fragment): DNM3A_MOUSE - Experimental evidence at protein level: Swiss-Prot protein existence level 1. Required for genome-wide de novo methylation and is essential for the establishment of DNA methylation patterns during development (PubMed:9662389, PubMed:11399089, PubMed:10555141, PubMed:11919202, PubMed:16567415, PubMed:17713477). DNA methylation is coordinated with methylation of histones (PubMed:9662389, PubMed:11399089, PubMed:10555141, PubMed:11919202, PubMed:16567415, PubMed:17713477). It modifies DNA in a non-processive manner and also methylates non-CpG sites (PubMed:9662389, PubMed:11399089,
   6120..6761    +  CDS            Dnmt3l (fragment): DNM3L_MOUSE - Experimental evidence at protein level: Swiss-Prot protein existence level 1. Catalytically inactive regulatory factor of DNA methyltransferases that can either promote or inhibit DNA methylation depending on the context (PubMed:11719692, PubMed:15318244, PubMed:15671018, PubMed:24074865). Essential for the function of DNMT3A and DNMT3B: activates DNMT3A and DNMT3B by binding to their catalytic domain (PubMed:15671018). Acts by accelerating the binding of DNA and S-adenosyl-L-methionine (AdoMet) to the methyltransferases and dissociates from the complex after DNA binding to the m
   7002..11105   +  CDS            cas9: CAS9_STRP1 - Also known as csn1 From Streptococcus pyogenes serotype M1.
  11241..11936   +  CDS            TagBFP: TagBFP is a basic (constitutively fluorescent) blue fluorescent protein published in 2008, derived from Entacmaea quadricolor. It is reported to be a very rapidly-maturing monomer with very low acid sensitivity.
  11982..12167   +  CDS            KRAB: Krüppel-associated box (KRAB) transcriptional repression domain from the human zinc finger protein ZNF10 (Margolin et al., 1994)
  12301..12356   +  polyA_signal   β-globin poly(A) signal: rabbit β-globin polyadenylation signal (Gil and Proudfoot, 1987)
  12736..12758   -  protein_bind   lac operator (fragment): The lac repressor binds to the lac operator to inhibit transcription in E. coli. This inhibition can be relieved by adding lactose or isopropyl-β-D-thiogalactopyranoside (IPTG). lac repressor encoded by lacI
  12762..12792   -  promoter       lac promoter: promoter for the E. coli lac operon
  12807..12828   -  protein_bind   CAP binding site: CAP binding activates transcription in the presence of cAMP. E. coli catabolite activator protein
  12841..12933   -  CDS            lacI (fragment): lac repressor; lacI; The lac repressor binds to the lac operator to inhibit transcription in E. coli. This inhibition can be relieved by adding lactose or isopropyl-β-D-thiogalactopyranoside (IPTG).
  13116..13704   -  rep_origin     ori: high-copy-number ColE1/pMB1/pBR322/pUC origin of replication
>Addgene plasmid #240532 | pCMV-MMLVgag-D3A-3L-dCas9-KOX1 | addgene full sequence | sequence record 483549 | Addgene NGS Result
AAGATCCTTTGATCTTTTCTACGGGGTCTGACGCTCAGTGGAACGAAAACTCACGTTAAGGGATTTTGGT
CATGAGATTATCAAAAAGGATCTTCACCTAGATCCTTTTAAATTAAAAATGAAGTTTTAAATCAATCTAA
AGTATATATGAGTAAACTTGGTCTGACAGTTACCAATGCTTAATCAGTGAGGCACCTATCTCAGCGATCT
GTCTATTTCGTTCATCCATAGTTGCCTGACTCCCCGTCGTGTAGATAACTACGATACGGGAGGGCTTACC
ATCTGGCCCCAGTGCTGCAATGATACCGCGAGACCCACGCTCACCGGCTCCAGATTTATCAGCAATAAAC
CAGCCAGCCGGAAGGGCCGAGCGCAGAAGTGGTCCTGCAACTTTATCCGCCTCCATCCAGTCTATTAATT
GTTGCCGGGAAGCTAGAGTAAGTAGTTCGCCAGTTAATAGTTTGCGCAACGTTGTTGCCATTGCTACAGG
CATCGTGGTGTCACGCTCGTCGTTTGGTATGGCTTCATTCAGCTCCGGTTCCCAACGATCAAGGCGAGTT
ACATGATCCCCCATGTTGTGCAAAAAAGCGGTTAGCTCCTTCGGTCCTCCGATCGTTGTCAGAAGTAAGT
TGGCCGCAGTGTTATCACTCATGGTTATGGCAGCACTGCATAATTCTCTTACTGTCATGCCATCCGTAAG
ATGCTTTTCTGTGACTGGTGAGTACTCAACCAAGTCATTCTGAGAATAGTGTATGCGGCGACCGAGTTGC
TCTTGCCCGGCGTCAATACGGGATAATACCGCGCCACATAGCAGAACTTTAAAAGTGCTCATCATTGGAA
AACGTTCTTCGGGGCGAAAACTCTCAAGGATCTTACCGCTGTTGAGATCCAGTTCGATGTAACCCACTCG
TGCACCCAACTGATCTTCAGCATCTTTTACTTTCACCAGCGTTTCTGGGTGAGCAAAAACAGGAAGGCAA
AATGCCGCAAAAAAGGGAATAAGGGCGACACGGAAATGTTGAATACTCATACTCTTCCTTTTTCAATATT
ATTGAAGCATTTATCAGGGTTATTGTCTCATGAGCGGATACATATTTGAATGTATTTAGAAAAATAAACA
AATAGGGGTTCCGCGCACATTTCCCCGAAAAGTGCCACCTAAATTGTAAGCGTTAATATTTTGTTAAAAT
TCGCGTTAAATTTTTGTTAAATCAGCTCATTTTTTAACCAATAGGCCGAAATCGGCAAAATCCCTTATAA
ATCAAAAGAATAGACCGAGATAGGGT
[37 nt withheld, positions 1287-1323]
AAAGAACGTGGACTCCAACGTCAAAGG
[49 nt withheld, positions 1351-1399]
T
[91 nt withheld, positions 1401-1491]
G
[124 nt withheld, positions 1493-1616]
CCCATTCGCCATTCAGGCTGCGCAACTGTTGGGAAGGGCGATCGGTGCGGGCCTCTTCGCTATTACGCCA
GCTGGCGAAAGGGGGATGTGCTGCAAGGCGATTAAGTTGGGTAACGCCAGGGTTTTCCCAGTCACGACGT
TGTAAAACGACGGCCAGTGAGCGCGCGTAATACGACTCACTATAGGGCGAATTGGAGCTCCACCGCGGTG
GCGGCCGCTCTAGAGAGCTTGGCCCATTGCATACGTTGTATCCATATCATAATATGTACATTTATATTGG
CTCATGTCCAACATTACCGCCATGTTGACATTGATTATTGACTAGTTATTAATAGTAATCAATTACGGGG
TCATTAGTTCATAGCCCATATATGGAGTTCCGCGTTACATAACTTACGGTAAATGGCCCGCCTGGCTGAC
CGCCCAACGACCCCCGCCCATTGACGTCAATAATGACGTATGTTCCCATAGTAACGCCAATAGGGACTTT
CCATTGACGTCAATGGGTGGAGTATTTACGGTAAACTGCCCACTTGGCAGTACATCAAGTGTATCATATG
CCAAGTACGCCCCCTATTGACGTCAATGACGGTAAATGGCCCGCCTGGCATTATGCCCAGTACATGACCT
TATGGGACTTTCCTACTTGGCAGTACATCTACGTATTAGTCATCGCTATTACCATGGTGATGCGGTTTTG
GCAGTACATCAATGGGCGTGGATAGCGGTTTGACTCACGGGGATTTCCAAGTCTCCACCCCATTGACGTC
AATGGGAGTTTGTTTTGGCACCAAAATCAACGGGACTTTCCAAAATGTCGTAACAACTCCGCCCCATTGA
CGCAAATGGGCGGTAGGCGTGTACGGTGGGAGGTCTATATAAGCAGAGCTCGTTTAGTGAACCGTCAGAT
CGCCTGGAGACGCCATCCACGCTGTTTTGACCTCCATAGAAGACACCGGGACCGATCCAGCCTCCGGTCG
ACCGATCCTGAGAACTTCAGGGTGAGTTTGGGGACCCTTGATTGTTCTTTCTTTTTCGCTATTGTAAAAT
TCATGTTATATGGAGGGGGCAAAGTTTTCAGGGTGTTGTTTAGAATGGGAAGATGTCCCTTGTATCACCA
TGGACCCTCATGATAATTTTGTTTCTTTCACTTTCTACTCTGTTGACAACCATTGTCTCCTCTTATTTTC
TTTTCATTTTCTGTAACTTTTTCGTTAAACTTTAGCTTGCATTTGTAACGAATTTTTAAATTCACTTTTG
TTTATTTGTCAGATTGTAAGTACTTTCTCTAATCACTTTTTTTTCAAGGCAATCAGGGTATATTATATTG
TACTTCAGCACAGTTTTAGAGAACAATTGTTATAATTAAATGATAAGGTAGAATATTTCTGCATATAAAT
TCTGGCTGGCGTGGAAATATTCTTATTGGTAGAAACAACTACACCCTGGTCATCATCCTGCCTTTCTCTT
TATGGTTACAATGATATACACTGTTTGAGATGAGGATAAAATACTCTGAGTCCAAACCGGGCCCCTCTGC
TAACCATGTTCATGCCTTCTTCTCTTTCCTACAGCTCCTGGGCAACGTGCTGGTTGTTGTGCTGTCTCAT
CATTTTGGCAAAGAATTCCTCGAGGGCCGGATCCGAATTCCTGTATTTGTCTGAAAACATGGGCCAGACT
GTTACCACTCCCTTAAGTTTGACCTTAGGTCACTGGAAAGATGTCGAGCGGATCGCTCACAACCAGTCGG
TAGATGTCAAGAAGAGACGTTGGGTTACCTTCTGCTCTGCAGAATGGCCAACCTTTAACGTCGGATGGCC
GCGAGACGGCACCTTTAACCGAGACCTCATCACCCAGGTTAAGATCAAGGTCTTTTCACCTGGCCCGCAT
GGACACCCAGACCAGGTCCCCTACATCGTGACCTGGGAAGCCTTGGCTTTTGACCCCCCTCCCTGGGTCA
AGCCCTTTGTACACCCTAAGCCTCCGCCTCCTCTTCCTCCATCCGCCCCGTCTCTCCCCCTTGAACCTCC
TCGTTCGACCCCGCCTCGATCCTCCCTTTATCCAGCCCTCACTCCTTCTCTAGGCGCCAAACCTAAACCT
CAAGTTCTTTCTGACAGTGGGGGGCCGCTCATCGACCTACTTACAGAAGACCCCCCGCCTTATAGGGACC
CAAGACCACCCCCTTCCGACAGGGACGGAAATGGTGGAGAAGCGACCCCTGCGGGAGAGGCACCGGACCC
CTCCCCAATGGCATCTCGCCTACGTGGGAGACGGGAGCCCCCTGTGGCCGACTCCACTACCTCGCAGGCA
TTCCCCCTCCGCGCAGGAGGAAACGGACAGCTTCAATACTGGCCGTTCTCCTCTTCTGACCTTTACAACT
GGAAAAATAATAACCCTTCTTTTTCTGAAGATCCAGGTAAACTGACAGCTCTGATCGAGTCTGTCCTCAT
CACCCATCAGCCCACCTGGGACGACTGTCAGCAGCTGTTGGGGACTCTGCTGACCGGAGAAGAAAAACAA
CGGGTGCTCTTAGAGGCTAGAAAGGCGGTGCGGGGCGATGATGGGCGCCCCACTCAACTGCCCAATGAAG
TCGATGCCGCTTTTCCCCTCGAGCGCCCAGACTGGGATTACACCACCCAGGCAGGTAGGAACCACCTAGT
CCACTATCGCCAGTTGCTCCTAGCGGGTCTCCAAAACGCGGGCAGAAGCCCCACCAATTTGGCCAAGGTA
AAAGGAATAACACAAGGGCCCAATGAGTCTCCCTCGGCCTTCCTAGAGAGACTTAAGGAAGCCTATCGCA
GGTACACTCCTTATGACCCTGAGGACCCAGGGCAAGAAACTAATGTGTCTATGTCTTTCATTTGGCAGTC
TGCCCCAGACATTGGGAGAAAGTTAGAGAGGTTAGAAGATTTAAAAAACAAGACGCTTGGAGATTTGGTT
AGAGAGGCAGAAAAGATCTTTAATAAACGAGAAACCCCGGAAGAAAGAGAGGAACGTATCAGGAGAGAAA
CAGAGGAAAAAGAAGAACGCCGTAGGACAGAGGATGAGCAGAAAGAGAAAGAAAGAGATCGTAGGAGACA
TAGAGAGATGAGCAAGCTATTGGCCACTGTCGTTAGTGGACAGAAACAGGATAGACAGGGAGGAGAACGA
AGGAGGTCCCAACTCGATCGCGACCAGTGTGCCTACTGCAAAGAAAAGGGGCACTGGGCTAAAGATTGTC
CCAAGAAACCACGAGGACCTCGGGGACCAAGACCCCAGACCTCCCTCCTGACCCTAGATGACTCTGGCGG
CTCACTTCAACTGCCTCCACTTGAAAGACTGACACTGGGATCATTACAATTACCTCCTTTAGAACGATTA
ACACTCGGTTCACTACAGCTTCCGCCTCTTGAGAGATTGACATTAACGTCCACGCTGCTAATGGAGAACT
CGTCTGGAGATTACAAAGACGATGACGATAAGAAACGGACAGCCGACGGAAGCGAGTTCGAGTCACCAAA
GAAGAAGCGGAAAGTCAACCATGACCAGGAATTTGACCCCCCAAAGGTTTACCCACCTGTGCCAGCTGAG
AAGAGGAAGCCCATCCGCGTGCTGTCTCTCTTTGATGGGATTGCTACAGGGCTCCTGGTGCTGAAGGACC
TGGGCATCCAAGTGGACCGCTACATTGCCTCCGAGGTGTGTGAGGACTCCATCACGGTGGGCATGGTGCG
GCACCAGGGAAAGATCATGTACGTCGGGGACGTCCGCAGCGTCACACAGAAGCATATCCAGGAGTGGGGC
CCATTCGACCTGGTGATTGGAGGCAGTCCCTGCAATGACCTCTCCATTGTCAACCCTGCCCGCAAGGGAC
TTTATGAGGGTACTGGCCGCCTCTTCTTTGAGTTCTACCGCCTCCTGCATGATGCGCGGCCCAAGGAGGG
AGATGATCGCCCCTTCTTCTGGCTCTTTGAGAATGTGGTGGCCATGGGCGTTAGTGACAAGAGGGACATC
TCGCGATTTCTTGAGTCTAACCCCGTGATGATTGACGCCAAAGAAGTGTCTGCTGCACACAGGGCCCGTT
ACTTCTGGGGTAACCTTCCTGGCATGAACAGGCCTTTGGCATCCACTGTGAATGATAAGCTGGAGCTGCA
AGAGTGTCTGGAGCACGGCAGAATAGCCAAGTTCAGCAAAGTGAGGACCATTACCACCAGGTCAAACTCT
ATAAAGCAGGGCAAAGACCAGCATTTCCCCGTCTTCATGAACGAGAAGGAGGACATCCTGTGGTGCACTG
AAATGGAAAGGGTGTTTGGCTTCCCCGTCCACTACACAGACGTCTCCAACATGAGCCGCTTGGCGAGGCA
GAGACTGCTGGGCCGATCGTGGAGCGTGCCGGTCATCCGCCACCTCTTCGCTCCGCTGAAGGAATATTTT
GCTTGTGTGTCTAGCGGCAATAGTAACGCTAACAGCCGCGGGCCGAGCTTCAGCAGCGGCCTGGTGCCGT
TAAGCTTGCGCGGCAGCCATATGGGCCCTATGGAGATATACAAGACAGTGTCTGCATGGAAGAGACAGCC
AGTGCGGGTACTGAGCCTCTTCAGAAACATCGACAAGGTACTAAAGAGTTTGGGCTTCTTGGAAAGCGGT
TCTGGTTCTGGGGGAGGAACGCTGAAGTACGTGGAAGATGTCACAAATGTCGTGAGGAGAGACGTGGAGA
AATGGGGCCCCTTTGACCTGGTGTACGGCTCGACGCAGCCCCTAGGCAGCTCTTGTGATCGCTGTCCCGG
CTGGTACATGTTCCAGTTCCACCGGATCCTGCAGTATGCGCTGCCTCGCCAGGAGAGTCAGCGGCCCTTC
TTCTGGATATTCATGGACAATCTGCTGCTGACTGAGGATGACCAAGAGACAACTACCCGCTTCCTTCAGA
CAGAGGCTGTGACCCTCCAGGATGTCCGTGGCAGAGACTACCAGAATGCTATGCGGGTGTGGAGCAACAT
TCCAGGGCTGAAGAGCAAGCATGCGCCCCTGACCCCAAAGGAAGAAGAGTATCTGCAAGCCCAAGTCAGA
AGCAGGAGCAAGCTGGACGCCCCGAAAGTTGACCTCCTGGTGAAGAACTGCCTTCTCCCGCTGAGAGAGT
ACTTCAAGTATTTTTCTCAAAACTCACTTCCTCTTGGAGGGCCGAGCTCTGGCGCACCCCCACCAAGTGG
AGGGTCTCCTGCCGGGTCCCCAACATCTACTGAAGAAGGCACCAGCGAATCCGCAACGCCCGAGTCAGGC
CCTGGTACCTCCACAGAACCATCTGAAGGTAGTGCGCCTGGTTCCCCAGCTGGAAGCCCTACTTCCACCG
AAGAAGGCACGTCAACCGAACCAAGTGAAGGATCTGCCCCTGGGACCAGCACTGAACCATCTGAGATGGA
CAAGAAGTATTCTATCGGACTGGCCATCGGGACTAATAGCGTCGGGTGGGCCGTGATCACTGACGAGTAC
AAGGTGCCCTCTAAGAAGTTCAAGGTGCTCGGGAACACCGACCGGCATTCCATCAAGAAAAATCTGATCG
GAGCTCTCCTCTTTGATTCAGGGGAGACCGCTGAAGCAACCCGCCTCAAGCGGACTGCTAGACGGCGGTA
CACCAGGAGGAAGAACCGGATTTGTTACCTTCAAGAGATATTCTCCAACGAAATGGCAAAGGTCGACGAC
AGCTTCTTCCATAGGCTGGAAGAATCATTCCTCGTGGAAGAGGATAAGAAGCATGAACGGCATCCCATCT
TCGGTAATATCGTCGACGAGGTGGCCTATCACGAGAAATACCCAACCATCTACCATCTTCGCAAAAAGCT
GGTGGACTCAACCGACAAGGCAGACCTCCGGCTTATCTACCTGGCCCTGGCCCACATGATCAAGTTCAGA
GGCCACTTCCTGATCGAGGGCGACCTCAATCCTGACAATAGCGATGTGGATAAACTGTTCATCCAGCTGG
TGCAGACTTACAACCAGCTCTTTGAAGAGAATCCCATCAATGCAAGCGGAGTCGATGCCAAGGCCATTCT
GTCAGCCCGGCTGTCAAAGAGCCGCAGACTTGAGAATCTTATCGCTCAGCTGCCGGGTGAAAAGAAAAAT
GGACTGTTCGGGAACCTGATTGCTCTTTCACTTGGGCTGACTCCCAATTTCAAGTCTAATTTCGACCTGG
CAGAGGATGCCAAGCTGCAACTGTCCAAGGACACCTATGATGACGATCTCGACAACCTCCTGGCCCAGAT
CGGTGACCAATACGCCGACCTTTTCCTTGCTGCTAAGAATCTTTCTGACGCCATCCTGCTGTCTGACATT
CTCCGCGTGAACACTGAAATCACCAAGGCCCCTCTTTCAGCTTCAATGATTAAGCGGTATGATGAGCACC
ACCAGGACCTGACCCTGCTTAAGGCACTCGTCCGGCAGCAGCTTCCGGAGAAGTACAAGGAAATCTTCTT
TGACCAGTCAAAGAATGGATACGCCGGCTACATCGACGGAGGTGCCTCCCAAGAGGAATTTTATAAGTTT
ATCAAACCTATCCTTGAGAAGATGGACGGCACCGAAGAGCTCCTCGTGAAACTGAATCGGGAGGATCTGC
TGCGGAAGCAGCGCACTTTCGACAATGGGAGCATTCCCCACCAGATCCATCTTGGGGAGCTTCACGCCAT
CCTTCGGCGCCAAGAGGACTTCTACCCCTTTCTTAAGGACAACAGGGAGAAGATTGAGAAAATTCTCACT
TTCCGCATCCCCTACTACGTGGGACCCCTCGCCAGAGGAAATAGCCGGTTTGCTTGGATGACCAGAAAGT
CAGAAGAAACTATCACTCCCTGGAACTTCGAAGAGGTGGTGGACAAGGGAGCCAGCGCTCAGTCATTCAT
CGAACGGATGACTAACTTCGATAAGAACCTCCCCAATGAGAAGGTCCTGCCGAAACATTCCCTGCTCTAC
GAGTACTTTACCGTGTACAACGAGCTGACCAAGGTGAAATATGTCACCGAAGGGATGAGGAAGCCCGCAT
TCCTGTCAGGCGAACAAAAGAAGGCAATTGTGGACCTTCTGTTCAAGACCAATAGAAAGGTGACCGTGAA
GCAGCTGAAGGAGGACTATTTCAAGAAAATTGAATGCTTCGACTCTGTGGAGATTAGCGGGGTCGAAGAT
CGGTTCAACGCAAGCCTGGGTACCTACCATGATCTGCTTAAGATCATCAAGGACAAGGATTTTCTGGACA
ATGAGGAGAACGAGGACATCCTTGAGGACATTGTCCTGACTCTCACTCTGTTCGAGGACCGGGAAATGAT
CGAGGAGAGGCTTAAGACCTACGCCCATCTGTTCGACGATAAAGTGATGAAGCAACTTAAACGGAGAAGA
TATACCGGATGGGGACGCCTTAGCCGCAAACTCATCAACGGAATCCGGGACAAACAGAGCGGAAAGACCA
TTCTTGATTTCCTTAAGAGCGACGGATTCGCTAATCGCAACTTCATGCAACTTATCCATGATGATTCCCT
GACCTTTAAGGAGGACATCCAGAAGGCCCAAGTGTCTGGACAAGGTGACTCACTGCACGAGCATATCGCA
AATCTGGCTGGTTCACCCGCTATTAAGAAGGGTATTCTCCAGACCGTGAAAGTCGTGGACGAGCTGGTCA
AGGTGATGGGTCGCCATAAACCAGAGAACATTGTCATCGAGATGGCCAGGGAAAACCAGACTACCCAGAA
GGGACAGAAGAACAGCAGGGAGCGGATGAAAAGAATTGAGGAAGGGATTAAGGAGCTCGGGTCACAGATC
CTTAAAGAGCACCCGGTGGAAAACACCCAGCTTCAGAATGAGAAGCTCTATCTGTACTACCTTCAAAATG
GACGCGATATGTATGTGGACCAAGAGCTTGATATCAACAGGCTCTCAGACTACGACGTGGACGCCATCGT
CCCTCAGAGCTTCCTCAAAGACGACTCAATTGACAATAAGGTGCTGACTCGCTCAGACAAGAACCGGGGA
AAGTCAGATAACGTGCCCTCAGAGGAAGTCGTGAAAAAGATGAAGAACTATTGGCGCCAGCTTCTGAACG
CAAAGCTGATCACTCAGCGGAAGTTCGACAATCTCACTAAGGCTGAGAGGGGCGGACTGAGCGAACTGGA
CAAAGCAGGATTCATTAAACGGCAACTTGTGGAGACTCGGCAGATTACTAAACATGTCGCCCAAATCCTT
GACTCACGCATGAATACCAAGTACGACGAAAACGACAAACTTATCCGCGAGGTGAAGGTGATTACCCTGA
AGTCCAAGCTGGTCAGCGATTTCAGAAAGGACTTTCAATTCTACAAAGTGCGGGAGATCAATAACTATCA
TCATGCTCATGACGCATATCTGAATGCCGTGGTGGGAACCGCCCTGATCAAGAAGTACCCAAAGCTGGAA
AGCGAGTTCGTGTACGGAGACTACAAGGTCTACGACGTGCGCAAGATGATTGCCAAATCTGAGCAGGAGA
TCGGAAAGGCCACCGCAAAGTACTTCTTCTACAGCAACATCATGAATTTCTTCAAGACCGAAATCACCCT
TGCAAACGGTGAGATCCGGAAGAGGCCGCTCATCGAGACTAATGGGGAGACTGGCGAAATCGTGTGGGAC
AAGGGCAGAGATTTCGCTACCGTGCGCAAAGTGCTTTCTATGCCTCAAGTGAACATCGTGAAGAAAACCG
AGGTGCAAACCGGAGGCTTTTCTAAGGAATCAATCCTCCCCAAGCGCAACTCCGACAAGCTCATTGCAAG
GAAGAAGGATTGGGACCCTAAGAAGTACGGCGGATTCGATTCACCAACTGTGGCTTATTCTGTCCTGGTC
GTGGCTAAGGTGGAAAAAGGAAAGTCTAAGAAGCTCAAGAGCGTGAAGGAACTGCTGGGTATCACCATTA
TGGAGCGCAGCTCCTTCGAGAAGAACCCAATTGACTTTCTCGAAGCCAAAGGTTACAAGGAAGTCAAGAA
GGACCTTATCATCAAGCTCCCAAAGTATAGCCTGTTCGAACTGGAGAATGGGCGGAAGCGGATGCTCGCC
TCCGCTGGCGAACTTCAGAAGGGTAATGAGCTGGCTCTCCCCTCCAAGTACGTGAATTTCCTCTACCTTG
CAAGCCATTACGAGAAGCTGAAGGGGAGCCCCGAGGACAACGAGCAAAAGCAACTGTTTGTGGAGCAGCA
TAAGCATTATCTGGACGAGATCATTGAGCAGATTTCCGAGTTTTCTAAACGCGTCATTCTCGCTGATGCC
AACCTCGATAAAGTCCTTAGCGCATACAATAAGCACAGAGACAAACCAATTCGGGAGCAGGCTGAGAATA
TCATCCACCTGTTCACCCTCACCAATCTTGGTGCCCCTGCCGCATTCAAGTACTTCGACACCACCATCGA
CCGGAAACGCTATACCTCCACCAAAGAAGTGCTGGACGCCACCCTCATCCACCAGAGCATCACCGGACTT
TACGAAACTCGGATTGACCTCTCACAGCTCGGAGGGGATGCCTATCCCTATGACGTGCCCGATTATGCCA
GCCTGGGCAGCGGCTCCCCCAAGAAAAAACGCAAGGTGGAAGATCCTAAGAAAAAGCGGAAAGTGGACGG
CATTGGTAGTGGGAGCAACGGCAGCAGCGGATCCAGCGAGCTGATTAAGGAGAACATGCACATGAAGCTG
TACATGGAGGGCACCGTGGACAACCATCACTTCAAGTGCACATCCGAGGGCGAAGGCAAGCCCTACGAGG
GCACCCAGACCATGAGAATCAAGGTGGTCGAGGGCGGCCCTCTCCCCTTCGCCTTCGACATCCTGGCTAC
TAGCTTCCTCTACGGCAGCAAGACCTTCATCAACCACACCCAGGGCATCCCCGACTTCTTCAAGCAGTCC
TTCCCTGAGGGCTTCACATGGGAGAGAGTCACCACATACGAAGACGGGGGCGTGCTGACCGCTACCCAGG
ACACCAGCCTCCAGGACGGCTGCCTCATCTACAACGTCAAGATCAGAGGGGTGAACTTCACATCCAACGG
CCCTGTGATGCAGAAGAAAACACTCGGCTGGGAGGCCTTCACCGAGACGCTGTACCCCGCTGACGGCGGC
CTGGAAGGCAGAAACGACATGGCCCTGAAGCTCGTGGGCGGGAGCCATCTGATCGCAAACATCAAGACCA
CATATAGATCCAAGAAACCCGCTAAGAACCTCAAGATGCCTGGCGTCTACTATGTGGACTACAGACTGGA
AAGAATCAAGGAGGCCAACAACGAGACCTACGTCGAGCAGCACGAGGTGGCAGTGGCCAGATACTGCGAC
CTCCCTAGCAAACTGGGGCACAAGCTTAATGGCGGTGGCGGAGGGATGGATGCTAAGTCACTAACTGCCT
GGTCCCGGACACTGGTGACCTTCAAGGATGTATTTGTGGACTTCACCAGGGAGGAGTGGAAGCTGCTGGA
CACTGCTCAGCAGATCGTGTACAGAAATGTGATGCTGGAGAACTATAAGAACCTGGTTTCCTTGGGTTAT
CAGCTTACTAAGCCAGATGTGATCCTCCGGTTGGAGAAGGGAGAAGAGCCCTCTGGCGGCTCAAAAAGAA
CCGCCGACGGCAGCGAATTCGAGCCCAAGAAGAAGCGGAAAGTCTGAGATCTTTTTCCCTCTGCCAAAAA
TTATGGGGACATCATGAAGCCCCTTGAGCATCTGACTTCTGGCTAATAAAGGAAATTTATTTTCATTGCA
ATAGTGTGTTGGAATTTTTTGTGTCTCTCACTCGGAAGGACATATGGGAGGGCAAATCATTTAAAACATC
AGAATGAGTATTTGGTTTAGAGTTTGGCAACATATGCCCATATGCTGGCTGCCATGAACAAAGGTTGGCT
ATAAAGAGGTCATCAGTATATGAAACAGCCCCCTGCTGTCCATTCCTTATTCCATAGAAAAGCCTTGACT
TGAGGTTAGATTTTTTTTATATTTTGTTTTGTGTTATTTTTTTCTTTAACATCCCTAAAATTTTCCTTAC
ATGTTTTACTAGCCAGATTTTTCCTCCTCTCCTGACTACTCCCAGTCATAGCTGTCCCTCTTCTCTTATG
GAGATCCCTCGACGGATCGGCCGCAATTCGTAACCATGTCATAGCTGTTTCCTGTGTGAAATTGTTATCC
GCTCACAATTCCACACAACATACGAGCCGGAAGCATAAAGTGTAAAGCCTGGGGTGCCTAATGAGTGAGC
TAACTCACATTAATTGCGTTGCGCTCACTGCCCGCTTTCCAGTCGGGAAACCTGTCGTGCCAGCTGCATT
AATGAATCGGCCAACGCGCGGGGAGAGGCGGTTTGCGTATTGGGCGCTCTTCCGCTTCCTCGCTCACTGA
CTCGCTGCGCTCGGTCGTTCGGCTGCGGCGAGCGGTATCAGCTCACTCAAAGGCGGTAATACGGTTATCC
ACAGAATCAGGGGATAACGCAGGAAAGAACATGTGAGCAAAAGGCCAGCAAAAGGCCAGGAACCGTAAAA
AGGCCGCGTTGCTGGCGTTTTTCCATAGGCTCCGCCCCCCTGACGAGCATCACAAAAATCGACGCTCAAG
TCAGAGGTGGCGAAACCCGACAGGACTATAAAGATACCAGGCGTTTCCCCCTGGAAGCTCCCTCGTGCGC
TCTCCTGTTCCGACCCTGCCGCTTACCGGATACCTGTCCGCCTTTCTCCCTTCGGGAAGCGTGGCGCTTT
CTCATAGCTCACGCTGTAGGTATCTCAGTTCGGTGTGGGTCGTTCGCTCCAAGCTGGGCTGTGTGCACGA
ACCCCCCGTTCAGCCCGACCGCTGCGCCTTATCCGGTAACTATCGTCTTGAGTCCAACCCGGTAAGACAC
GACTTATCGCCACTGGCAGCAGCCACTGGTAACAGGATTAGCAGAGCGAGGTATGTAGGCGGTGCTACAG
AGTTCTTGAAGTGGTGGCCTAACTACGGCTACACTAGAAGAACAGTATTTGGTATCTGCGCTCTGCTGAA
GCCAGTTACCTTCGGAAAAAGAGTTGGTAGCTCTTGATCCGGCAAACAAACCACCGCTGGTAGCGGTGGT
TTTTTTGTTTGCAAGCAGCAGATTACGCGCAGAAAAAAAGGATCTCAAG
